Addgene plasmid #120304: p3x-Flag Gli3 30R3-1
Purpose: Expresses human protein Gli containing a 4HT-inducible intein evolved to operate at 30C
Depositing lab: David Liu. Publication: Directed evolution of a small-molecule-triggered intein with improved splicing properties in mammalian cells. Peck SH, Chen I, Liu DR. Chem Biol. 2011 May 27;18(5):619-30. doi: 10.1016/j.chembiol.2011.02.014. PubMed 21609843.
Backbone
  Vector backbone: pFLAG-CMV-5.1
  Backbone manufacturer: Sigma
  Backbone size w/o insert (bp): 6200
  Total vector size (bp): 9732
  Vector type: Mammalian Expression, Synthetic Biology
  Selectable markers: Neomycin (select with G418)
Growth in bacteria
  Bacterial resistance: Ampicillin, 100 μg/mL
  Growth temperature: 30°C
  Growth strain: DH5alpha
  Copy number: High Copy
Gene/Insert
  Gene/Insert name: 30R3-1, Gli3
  Species: Synthetic
  Insert size (bp): 1239
  Promoter: CMV
  Tag / fusion protein: 3xFLAG (C terminal on insert)
  Cloning method: Gibson Cloning
  Sequencing primers: 5′ CGCAAATGGGCGGTAGGCGTG; 3′ GGCGGGACTATGGTTGCTGACTAAT
Terms and licenses: Academic/Nonprofit Terms; Industry Terms: Not Available to Industry
How to cite: p3x-Flag Gli3 30R3-1 was a gift from David Liu (Addgene plasmid # 120304 ; http://n2t.net/addgene:120304 ; RRID:Addgene_120304)
