[The description below was written by a language model from this plasmid's Addgene catalogue record and pLannotate feature annotations shown in this document.]
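Description:
p3x-Flag Gli3 30R3-1 is a mammalian expression plasmid built on the commercial pFLAG-CMV-5.1 backbone. It was made to produce a Gli3 transcription factor whose activity is gated by a small-molecule-dependent intein. The insert is listed as 30R3-1 together with Gli3. 30R3-1 is an evolved intein that splices in response to 4-hydroxytamoxifen (4HT) and was selected to operate at 30°C. When placed within the host protein, it is meant to keep Gli3 disrupted until 4HT triggers splicing and restores the intact protein.

Transcription is driven by the CMV immediate-early enhancer and promoter. The open reading frame carries a C-terminal 3xFLAG epitope for detection or immunoprecipitation and is terminated by the human growth hormone polyadenylation signal. An SV40 early promoter drives a neomycin phosphotransferase gene for G418 selection of stable mammalian lines, and an adjacent bleomycin-resistance (ble) reading frame is also annotated. In bacteria the plasmid is maintained through a high-copy ColE1/pUC-type origin with ampicillin resistance. An f1 origin and a lacZα fragment remain from the backbone.

Several points in the record do not fully agree. The stated purpose describes a human Gli protein, whereas the automated annotation matches the roughly 3.5 kb coding region to mouse GLI3 as a fragment and does not mark the intein separately. The listed insert size of about 1.2 kb appears to correspond to the intein alone. The sequenced record is 9,035 nt, compared with a catalogue total of 9,732 bp. The construct is suited to studies needing ligand-triggered, post-translational control of Gli3 in the Hedgehog signalling pathway.
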