Features (pLannotate 1.2.2; 13 found; start..end, strand, type, name):
      1..380     +  enhancer       CMV enhancer: human cytomegalovirus immediate early enhancer
    382..581     +  promoter       CMV promoter: human cytomegalovirus (CMV) immediate early promoter
    624..4079    +  CDS            Gli3 (fragment): GLI3_MOUSE - Experimental evidence at protein level: Swiss-Prot protein existence level 1. Has a dual function as a transcriptional activator and a repressor of the sonic hedgehog (Shh) pathway, and plays a role in limb development. The full-length GLI3 form (GLI3FL) after phosphorylation and nuclear translocation, acts as an activator (GLI3A) while GLI3R, its C-terminally truncated form, acts as a repressor. A proper balance between the GLI3 activator and the repressor GLI3R, rather than the repressor gradient itself or the activator/repressor ratio gradient, specifies limb digit number and i
   4098..4163    +  CDS            3xFLAG: three tandem FLAG® epitope tags, followed by an enterokinase cleavage site
   4174..4796    +  polyA_signal   hGH poly(A) signal: human growth hormone polyadenylation signal
   4838..5135    +  promoter       SV40 promoter: SV40 enhancer and early promoter
   5189..5980    +  CDS            neo: KKA2_KLEPN - Also known as kan, nptII. Experimental evidence at protein level: Swiss-Prot protein existence level 1. Resistance to kanamycin, neomycin, paromomycin, ribostamycin, butirosin and gentamicin B. From Klebsiella pneumoniae.
   6004..6381    +  CDS            ble: BLE_KLEPN - Experimental evidence at protein level: Swiss-Prot protein existence level 1. Binding protein with a strong affinity to the bleomycin family of antibiotics. Binds to CL990; an antimitotic-antibiotic compound. From Klebsiella pneumoniae.
   6512..7100    -  rep_origin     ori: high-copy-number ColE1/pMB1/pBR322/pUC origin of replication
   7271..8131    -  CDS            AmpR: β-lactamase; bla; confers resistance to ampicillin, carbenicillin, and related antibiotics
   8132..8236    -  promoter       AmpR promoter: bla
   8263..8691    +  rep_origin     f1 ori (sequence partly withheld): f1 bacteriophage origin of replication; arrow indicates direction of (+) strand synthesis
   8722..8876    -  CDS            lacZα (fragment): LacZα fragment of β-galactosidase; lacZ fragment
>Addgene plasmid #120304 | p3x-Flag Gli3 30R3-1 | addgene full sequence | sequence record 232462 | Addgene NGS Result
GACATTGATTATTGACTAGTTATTAATAGTAATCAATTACGGGGTCATTAGTTCATAGCCCATATATGGA
GTTCCGCGTTACATAACTTACGGTAAATGGCCCGCCTGGCTGACCGCCCAACGACCCCCGCCCATTGACG
TCAATAATGACGTATGTTCCCATAGTAACGCCAATAGGGACTTTCCATTGACGTCAATGGGTGGAGTATT
TACGGTAAACTGCCCACTTGGCAGTACATCAAGTGTATCATATGCCAAGTCCGCCCCCTATTGACGTCAA
TGACGGTAAATGGCCCGCCTGGCATTATGCCCAGTACATGACCTTACGGGACTTTCCTACTTGGCAGTAC
ATCTACGTATTAGTCATCGCTATTACCATGGTGATGCGGTTTTGGCAGTACACCAATGGGCGTGGATAGC
GGTTTGACTCACGGGGATTTCCAAGTCTCCACCCCATTGACGTCAATGGGAGTTTGTTTTGGCACCAAAA
TCAACGGGACTTTCCAAAATGTCGTAATAACCCCGCCCCGTTGACGCAAATGGGCGGTAGGCGTGTACGG
TGGGAGGTCTATATAAGCAGAGCTCGTTTAGTGAACCGTCAGAATTAAGCTTGCGGCCGCACCATGGAGG
CCCAGGCCCACAGCTCTACGGCGACTGAGAGGAAGAAAGCTGAAAATTCCATTGGGAAATGTCCCACGAG
AACAGATGTCAGCGAGAAGGCCGTGGCCTCTAGTACCACTTCCAATGAGGATGAAAGTCCTGGACAGATC
TATCACCGAGAGAGAAGAAACGCAATCACTATGCAGCCTCAGAGTGTGCAGGGTCTCAACAAAATCAGTG
AGGAGCCCTCGACGTCTAGTGATGAGAGGGCCTCGCTGATCAAGAAAGAGATCCATGGCTCTCTACCACA
TCTGGCGGAGCCCTCTCTCCCTTACCGTGGGACTGTGTTTGCCATGGATCCCCGGAATGGCTACATGGAG
CCTCACTACCACCCTCCTCATCTTTTCCCTGCCTTCCATCCTCCTGTACCAATTGATGCCAGACATCATG
AGGGCCGTTACCATTATGATCCATCTCCTATTCCTCCATTACATGTGCCTTCTGCCTTATCTAGTAGCCC
GACGTATCCAGACTTGCCCTTCATTAGGATCTCCCCACACCGTAATCCCACTGCAGCCTCAGAGTCCCCC
TTCAGCCCCCCACACCCCTACATCAACCCATATATGGACTACATCCGCTCATTGCACAGCAGCCCATCCC
TCTCCATGATCTCTGCTGCCCGAGGGCTGAGCCCTACAGATGCTCCCCATGCTGGAGTCAGCCCTGCGGA
ATACTATCACCAGATGGCTCTGCTGACAGGCCAGCGCAGCCCTTATGCAGACATCATTCCCTCAGCTGCC
ACTGCTGGTGCAGGGGCCATCCATATGGAGTACCTTCATGCCATGGACAGCACCAGATTTCCCAGCCCTA
GGCTGTCAGCTAGGCCCAGCCGAAAGCGCACACTGTCAATATCGCCACTGTCAGATCATAGCTTCGACCT
TCAGACCATGATAAGAACATCCCCTAACTCCTTGGTTACAATCCTCAATAATTCCCGTAGCAGCTCTTCA
GCAAGTGGTTCCTATGGGCACTTATCGGCAAGTGCAATCAGCCCTGCATTGAGCTTCACCTACCCCTCCG
CTCCTGTGTCTCTTCACATGCATCAACAGATCCTAAGCCGACAGCAAAGCTTAGGCTCCGCATTCGGACA
CAGCCCTCCTCTCATCCACCCTGCTCCAACATTTCCAACACAGAGACCTATCCCTGGGATTCCGACAGTT
CTGAACCCCGTCCAGGTCAGCTATGGCCCTTCTGAGTCCTCACAGAGCAAGCCCACAAGCGAGTCTGCAG
TGAGCAGCACTGGTGACCCTATGCATAATAAGCGGTCCAAGATCAAGCCTGATGAAGACCTCCCCAGCCC
AGGGTCACGGGGCCAGCAGGAACAGCCGGAAGGAACAACCCTAGTCAAGGAGGAAGCGGACAAAGATGAA
AGCAAGCAGGAGCCTGAAGTCATCTACGAGACAAACTGCCACTGGGAAGGCTGCACCAGAGAGTTCGACA
CCCAAGATCAGCTTGTGCATCATATCAATAATGACCACATTCATGGAGAAAAGAAGGAATTCGTGTGCCT
TGCCGAGGGTACCCGAATCTTCGATCCGGTCACTGGTACAACGCATCGCATCGAGGATGTTGTCGATGGG
CGCAAGCCTATTCATGTCGTGGCTGCTGCCAAGGACGGAACGCTGCTCGCGCGGCCCGTGGTGTCCTGGT
TCGACCAGGGAACGCGGGATGTGATCGGGTTGCGGATCGCCGGTGGCGCCACCGTGTGGGCGACACCCGA
TCACAAGGTGCTGACAGAGTACGGCTGGCGTGCCGCCGGGGAACTCCGCAAGGGAGACAGGGTGGCCGGA
CCGGGTGGTTCTGGTAACAGCCTGGCCTTGTCCCTGACGGCCGACCAGATGGTCAGTGCCTTGTTGGATG
CTGAGCCCCCCATACCCTATTCCGAGTATGATCCTACCAGTCCCTTCAGTGAAGCTTCGATGATGGGCTT
ACTGACCAACCTGGCAGACAGGGAGCTGGTTCACATGATCAACTGGGCGAAGAGGGTGCCAGGCTTTGTG
GATTTGACCCTCCATGATCAGGCCCACCTTCTAGAATGTGCCTGGCTAGAGATCCTGATGATTGGTCTCG
TCTGGCGCTCCATGGAGCACCCAGGGAAGCTACTGTTTGCTCCTAACTTGCTCTTGGACAGGAACCAGGG
AAAATGTGTAGAGGGCATGGTGGAGATCTTCGACATGCTGCTGGCTACATCATCTCGGTTCCGCATGATG
AATCTGCAGGGAGAGGAGTTTGTGTGCCTCAAATCTATTATTTTGCTTAATTCTGGAGTGTACACATTTC
TGTCCAGCACCCTGAAGTCTCTGGAAGAGAAGGACCATATCCACCGAGCCCTGGACAAGATCACGGACAC
TTTGATCCACCTGATGGCCAAGGCAGGCCTGACCCTGCAGCAGCAGCACCAGCGGCTGGCCCAGCTCCTC
CTCATCCTCTCCCACATCAGGCACATGAGTAACAAAGGAATGGAGCATCTGTACAGCATGAAGTACAAGA
ACGTGGTGCCCCTCTATGACCTGCTGCTGGAGATGCTGGACGCCCACCGCCTACATGCGGGTGGTTCTGG
TGCTAGCCGCGTGCAGGCGTTCGCGGATGCCCTGGATGACAAATTCCTGCACGACATGCTGGCGGAAGGA
CTCCGCTATTCCGTGATCCGAGAAGTGCTGCCAACGCAGCGGGCACGAACGTTCGACCTCGAGGTCGAGG
AACTGCACACCCTCGTCGCCGAAGGGGTTGTCGTGCACAACTGCCGCTGGCTTGATTGTTCTCGAGAGCA
GAAACCGTTCAAAGCCCAGTACATGTTGGTAGTGCATATGAGAAGACACACTGGGGAGAAGCCTCACAAA
TGTACATTTGAAGGTTGCACAAAAGCCTACTCAAGACTCGAAAACCTGAAAACCCACTTGAGATCTCACA
CTGGAGAGAAGCCATACGTCTGTGAGCATGAGGGCTGCAACAAGGCTTTCTCTAATGCTTCAGATCGGGC
CAAGCACCAAAACAGAACACATTCCAATGAGAAACCGTATGTATGCAAAATCCCTGGCTGCACCAAGCGT
TACACAGACCCCAGCTCTCTCCGGAAACACGTGAAGACTGTGCATGGCCCTGAGGCTCATGTTACCAAGA
AGCAGCGTGGGGACATGCACCCTCGGCCTCCACCCCCGAGAGATTCCGGCAGCCATTCACAGTCCAGGTC
CCCTGGCCGGCCAACTCAGGGAGCATTTGGTGAGCAGAAGGAGCTGAGCAACACTACCTCAAAGCGGGAA
GAGTGCCTCCAGGTGAAGACTGTCAAGGCTGAGAAGCCCATGACATCTCAGCCAAGCCCTGGTGGTCAGT
CTTCATGCAGCAGCCAACAGTCCCCCATCAGCAACTATTCCAACAGTGGGCTCGAGCTTCCTCTGACTGA
TGGAGGTAGTGTAGCAGACTCTAGAGGATCCCGGGCTGACTACAAAGACCATGACGGTGATTATAAAGAT
CATGACATCGACTACAAGGATGACGATGACAAGTAGTGATCCCGGGTGGCATCCCTGTGACCCCTCCCCA
GTGCCTCTCCTGGCCCTGGAAGTTGCCACTCCAGTGCCCACCAGCCTTGTCCTAATAAAATTAAGTTGCA
TCATTTTGTCTGACTAGGTGTCCTTCTATAATATTATGGGGTGGAGGGGGGTGGTATGGAGCAAGGGGCA
AGTTGGGAAGACAACCTGTAGGGCCTGCGGGGTCTATTGGGAACCAAGCTGGAGTGCAGTGGCACAATCT
TGGCTCACTGCAATCTCCGCCTCCTGGGTTCAAGCGATTCTCCTGCCTCAGCCTCCCGAGTTGTTGGGAT
TCCAGGCATGCATGACCAGGCTCAGCTAATTTTTGTTTTTTTGGTAGAGACGGGGTTTCACCATATTGGC
CAGGCTGGTCTCCAACTCCTAATCTCAGGTGATCTACCCACCTTGGCCTCCCAAATTGCTGGGATTACAG
GCGTGAACCACTGCTCCCTTCCCTGTCCTTCTGATTTTAAAATAACTATACCAGCAGGAGGACGTCCAGA
CACAGCATAGGCTACCTGGCCATGCCCAACCGGTGGGACATTTGAGTTGCTTGCTTGGCACTGTCCTCTC
ATGCGTTGGGTCCACTCAGTAGATGCCTGTTGAATTGGGTACGCGGCCAGCTTGGCTGTGGAATGTGTGT
CAGTTAGGGTGTGGAAAGTCCCCAGGCTCCCCAGCAGGCAGAAGTATGCAAAGCATGCATCTCAATTAGT
CAGCAACCAGGTGTGGAAAGTCCCCAGGCTCCCCAGCAGGCAGAAGTATGCAAAGCATGCATCTCAATTA
GTCAGCAACCATAGTCCCGCCCCTAACTCCGCCCATCCCGCCCCTAACTCCGCCCAGTTCCGCCCATTCT
CCGCCCCATGGCTGACTAATTTTTTTTATTTATGCAGAGGCCGAGGCCGCCTCGGCCTCTGAGCTATTCC
AGAAGTAGTGAGGAGGCTTTTTTGGAGGAATTGATCAGCTTGGGATCTGATCAAGAGACAGGATGAGGAT
CGTTTCGCATGATTGAACAAGATGGATTGCACGCAGGTTCTCCGGCCGCTTGGGTGGAGAGGCTATTCGG
CTATGACTGGGCACAACAGACAATCGGCTGCTCTGATGCCGCCGTGTTCCGGCTGTCAGCGCAGGGGCGC
CCGGTTCTTTTTGTCAAGACCGACCTGTCCGGTGCCCTGAATGAACTGCAGGACGAGGCAGCGCGGCTAT
CGTGGCTGGCCACGACGGGCGTTCCTTGCGCAGCTGTGCTCGACGTTGTCACTGAAGCGGGAAGGGACTG
GCTGCTATTGGGCGAAGTGCCGGGGCAGGATCTCCTGTCATCTCACCTTGCTCCTGCCGAGAAAGTATCC
ATCATGGCTGATGCAATGCGGCGGCTGCATACGCTTGATCCGGCTACCTGCCCATTCGACCACCAAGCGA
AACATCGCATCGAGCGAGCACGTACTCGGATGGAAGCCGGTCTTGTCGATCAGGATGATCTGGACGAAGA
GCATCAGGGGCTCGCGCCAGCCGAACTGTTCGCCAGGCTCAAGGCGCGCATGCCCGACGGCGAGGATCTC
GTCGTGACCCATGGCGATGCCTGCTTGCCGAATATCATGGTGGAAAATGGCCGCTTTTCTGGATTCATCG
ACTGTGGCCGGCTGGGTGTGGCGGACCGCTATCAGGACATAGCGTTGGCTACCCGTGATATTGCTGAAGA
GCTTGGCGGCGAATGGGCTGACCGCTTCCTCGTGCTTTACGGTATCGCCGCTCCCGATTCGCAGCGCATC
GCCTTCTATCGCCTTCTTGACGAGTTCTTCTGAGCGGGACTCTGGGGTTCGAAATGACCGACCAAGCGAC
GCCCAACCTGCCATCACGAGATTTCGATTCCACCGCCGCCTTCTATGAAAGGTTGGGCTTCGGAATCGTT
TTCCGGGACGCCGGCTGGATGATCCTCCAGCGCGGGGATCTCATGCTGGAGTTCTTCGCCCACCCCGGGC
TCGATCCCCTCGCGAGTTGGTTCAGCTGCTGCCTGAGGCTGGACGACCTCGCGGAGTTCTACCGGCAGTG
CAAATCCGTCGGCATCCAGGAAACCAGCAGCGGCTATCCGCGCATCCATGCCCCCGAACTGCAGGAGTGG
GGAGGCACGATGGCCGCTTTGGTCGACCCGGACGGGACGCTCCTGCGCCTGATACAGAACGAATTGCTTG
CAGGCATCTCATGAGTGTGTCTTCCCGTTTTCCGCCTGAGGTCACTGCGTGGATGGAGCGCTGGCGCCTG
CTGCGCGACGGCGAGCTGCTCACCACCCACTCGCCAAGCTGGAACCGTAAAAAGGCCGCGTTGCTGGCGT
TTTTCCATAGGCTCCGCCCCCCTGACGAGCATCACAAAAATCGACGCTCAAGTCAGAGGTGGCGAAACCC
GACAGGACTATAAAGATACCAGGCGTTTCCCCCTGGAAGCTCCCTCGTGCGCTCTCCTGTTCCGACCCTG
CCGCTTACCGGATACCTGTCCGCCTTTCTCCCTTCGGGAAGCGTGGCGCTTTCTCATAGCTCACGCTGTA
GGTATCTCAGTTCGGTGTAGGTCGTTCGCTCCAAGCTGGGCTGTGTGCACGAACCCCCCGTTCAGCCCGA
CCGCTGCGCCTTATCCGGTAACTATCGTCTTGAGTCCAACCCGGTAAGACACGACTTATCGCCACTGGCA
GCAGCCACTGGTAACAGGATTAGCAGAGCGAGGTATGTAGGCGGTGCTACAGAGTTCTTGAAGTGGTGGC
CTAACTACGGCTACACTAGAAGAACAGTATTTGGTATCTGCGCTCTGCTGAAGCCAGTTACCTTCGGAAA
AAGAGTTGGTAGCTCTTGATCCGGCAAACAAACCACCGCTGGTAGCGGTGGTTTTTTTGTTTGCAAGCAG
CAGATTACGCGCAGAAAAAAAGGATCTCAAGAAGATCCTTTGATCTTTTCTACGGGGTCTGACGCTCAGT
GGAACGAAAACTCACGTTAAGGGATTTTGGTCATGAGATTATCAAAAAGGATCTTCACCTAGATCCTTTT
AAATTAAAAATGAAGTTTTAAATCAATCTAAAGTATATATGAGTAAACTTGGTCTGACAGTTACCAATGC
TTAATCAGTGAGGCACCTATCTCAGCGATCTGTCTATTTCGTTCATCCATAGTTGCCTGACTCCCCGTCG
TGTAGATAACTACGATACGGGAGGGCTTACCATCTGGCCCCAGTGCTGCAATGATACCGCGAGACCCACG
CTCACCGGCTCCAGATTTATCAGCAATAAACCAGCCAGCCGGAAGGGCCGAGCGCAGAAGTGGTCCTGCA
ACTTTATCCGCCTCCATCCAGTCTATTAATTGTTGCCGGGAAGCTAGAGTAAGTAGTTCGCCAGTTAATA
GTTTGCGCAACGTTGTTGCCATTGCTACAGGCATCGTGGTGTCACGCTCGTCGTTTGGTATGGCTTCATT
CAGCTCCGGTTCCCAACGATCAAGGCGAGTTACATGATCCCCCATGTTGTGCAAAAAAGCGGTTAGCTCC
TTCGGTCCTCCGATCGTTGTCAGAAGTAAGTTGGCCGCAGTGTTATCACTCATGGTTATGGCAGCACTGC
ATAATTCTCTTACTGTCATGCCATCCGTAAGATGCTTTTCTGTGACTGGTGAGTACTCAACCAAGTCATT
CTGAGAATAGTGTATGCGGCGACCGAGTTGCTCTTGCCCGGCGTCAATACGGGATAATACCGCGCCACAT
AGCAGAACTTTAAAAGTGCTCATCATTGGAAAACGTTCTTCGGGGCGAAAACTCTCAAGGATCTTACCGC
TGTTGAGATCCAGTTCGATGTAACCCACTCGTGCACCCAACTGATCTTCAGCATCTTTTACTTTCACCAG
CGTTTCTGGGTGAGCAAAAACAGGAAGGCAAAATGCCGCAAAAAAGGGAATAAGGGCGACACGGAAATGT
TGAATACTCATACTCTTCCTTTTTCAATATTATTGAAGCATTTATCAGGGTTATTGTCTCATGAGCGGAT
ACATATTTGAATGTATTTAGAAAAATAAACAAATAGGGGTTCCGCGCACATTTCCCCGAAAAGTGCCACC
TG
[124 nt withheld, positions 8263-8386]
C
[91 nt withheld, positions 8388-8478]
A
[49 nt withheld, positions 8480-8528]
CCTTTGACGTTGGAGTCCACGTTCTTT
[37 nt withheld, positions 8556-8592]
ACCCTATCTCGGTCTATTCTTTTGATTTATAAGGGATTTTGCCGATTTCGGCCTATTGGTTAAAAAATGA
GCTGATTTAACAAAAATTTAACGCGAATTTTAACAAAATATTAACGCTTACAATTTCCATTCGCCATTCA
GGCTGCGCAACTGTTGGGAAGGGCGATCGGTGCGGGCCTCTTCGCTATTACGCCAGCTGGCGAAAGGGGG
ATGTGCTGCAAGGCGATTAAGTTGGGTAACGCCAGGGTTTTCCCAGTCACGACGTTGTAAAACGACGGCC
AGTGCCAAGCTGATCTATACATTGAATCAATATTGGCAATTAGCCATATTAGTCATTGGTTATATAGCAT
AAATCAATATTGGCTATTGGCCATTGCATACGTTGTATCTATATCATAATATGTACATTTATATTGGCTC
ATGTCCAATATGACCGCCATGTT
